>Addgene plasmid #229502 | pGL3_5UTR_Myc_FLuc | addgene full sequence | sequence record 456877 | Addgene NGS Result
GGTACCGAGCTCTTACGCGTGCTAGCCCGGGCTCGAGATCTGCGATCTGCATCTCAATTAGTCAGCAACC
ATAGTCCCGCCCCTAACTCCGCCCATCCCGCCCCTAACTCCGCCCAGTTCCGCCCATTCTCCGCCCCATC
GCTGACTAATTTTTTTTATTTATGCAGAGGCCGAGGCCGCCTCGGCCTCTGAGCTATTCCAGAAGTAGTG
AGGAGGCTTTTTTGGAGGCCTAGGCTTTTGCAAAAAGCTTAACTCGCTGTAGTAATTCCAGCGAGAGGCA
GAGGGAGCGAGCGGGCGGCCGGCTAGGGTGGAAGAGCCGGGCGAGCAGAGCTGCGCTGCGGGCGTCCTGG
GAAGGGAGATCCGGAGCGAATAGGGGGCTTCGCCTCTGGCCCAGCCCTCCCGCTGATCCCCCAGCCAGCG
GTCCGCAACCCTTGCCGCATCCACGAAACTTTGCCCATAGCAGCGGGCGGGCACTTTGCACTGGAACTTA
CAACACCCGAGCAAGGACGCGACTCTCCCGACGCGGGGAGGCTATTCTGCCCATTTGGGGACACTTCCCC
GCCGCTGCCAGGACCCGCTTCTCTGAAAGGCTCTCCTTGCAGCTGCTTAGACGCTGGATTTTTTTCGGGT
AGTGGAAAACCAGCAGCCTCCCGCGACGCCATGGAAGACGCCAAAAACATAAAGAAAGGCCCGGCGCCAT
TCTATCCGCTGGAAGATGGAACCGCTGGAGAGCAACTGCATAAGGCTATGAAGAGATACGCCCTGGTTCC
TGGAACAATTGCTTTTACAGATGCACATATCGAGGTGGACATCACTTACGCTGAGTACTTCGAAATGTCC
GTTCGGTTGGCAGAAGCTATGAAACGATATGGGCTGAATACAAATCACAGAATCGTCGTATGCAGTGAAA
ACTCTCTTCAATTCTTTATGCCGGTGTTGGGCGCGTTATTTATCGGAGTTGCAGTTGCGCCCGCGAACGA
CATTTATAATGAACGTGAATTGCTCAACAGTATGGGCATTTCGCAGCCTACCGTGGTGTTCGTTTCCAAA
AAGGGGTTGCAAAAAATTTTGAACGTGCAAAAAAAGCTCCCAATCATCCAAAAAATTATTATCATGGATT
CTAAAACGGATTACCAGGGATTTCAGTCGATGTACACGTTCGTCACATCTCATCTACCTCCCGGTTTTAA
TGAATACGATTTTGTGCCAGAGTCCTTCGATAGGGACAAGACAATTGCACTGATCATGAACTCCTCTGGA
TCTACTGGTCTGCCTAAAGGTGTCGCTCTGCCTCATAGAACTGCCTGCGTGAGATTCTCGCATGCCAGAG
ATCCTATTTTTGGCAATCAAATCATTCCGGATACTGCGATTTTAAGTGTTGTTCCATTCCATCACGGTTT
TGGAATGTTTACTACACTCGGATATTTGATATGTGGATTTCGAGTCGTCTTAATGTATAGATTTGAAGAA
GAGCTGTTTCTGAGGAGCCTTCAGGATTACAAGATTCAAAGTGCGCTGCTGGTGCCAACCCTATTCTCCT
TCTTCGCCAAAAGCACTCTGATTGACAAATACGATTTATCTAATTTACACGAAATTGCTTCTGGTGGCGC
TCCCCTCTCTAAGGAAGTCGGGGAAGCGGTTGCCAAGAGGTTCCATCTGCCAGGTATCAGGCAAGGATAT
GGGCTCACTGAGACTACATCAGCTATTCTGATTACACCCGAGGGGGATGATAAACCGGGCGCGGTCGGTA
AAGTTGTTCCATTTTTTGAAGCGAAGGTTGTGGATCTGGATACCGGGAAAACGCTGGGCGTTAATCAAAG
AGGCGAACTGTGTGTGAGAGGTCCTATGATTATGTCCGGTTATGTAAACAATCCGGAAGCGACCAACGCC
TTGATTGACAAGGATGGATGGCTACATTCTGGAGACATAGCTTACTGGGACGAAGACGAACACTTCTTCA
TCGTTGACCGCCTGAAGTCTCTGATTAAGTACAAAGGCTATCAGGTGGCTCCCGCTGAATTGGAATCCAT
CTTGCTCCAACACCCCAACATCTTCGACGCAGGTGTCGCAGGTCTTCCCGACGATGACGCCGGTGAACTT
CCCGCCGCCGTTGTTGTTTTGGAGCACGGAAAGACGATGACGGAAAAAGAGATCGTGGATTACGTCGCCA
GTCAAGTAACAACCGCGAAAAAGTTGCGCGGAGGAGTTGTGTTTGTGGACGAAGTACCGAAAGGTCTTAC
CGGAAAACTCGACGCAAGAAAAATCAGAGAGATCCTCATAAAGGCCAAGAAGGGCGGAAAGATCGCCGTG
TAATTCTAGTCCGCGGCATATGTCTAGAGTCGGGGCGGCCGGCCGCTTCGAGCAGACATGATAAGATACA
TTGATGAGTTTGGACAAACCACAACTAGAATGCAGTGAAAAAAATGCTTTATTTGTGAAATTTGTGATGC
TATTGCTTTATTTGTAACCATTATAAGCTGCAATAAACAAGTTAACAACAACAATTGCATTCATTTTATG
TTTCAGGTTCAGGGGGAGGTGTGGGAGGTTTTTTAAAGCAAGTAAAACCTCTACAAATGTGGTAAAATCG
ATAAGGATCCGTCGACCGATGCCCTTGAGAGCCTTCAACCCAGTCAGCTCCTTCCGGTGGGCGCGGGGCA
TGACTATCGTCGCCGCACTTATGACTGTCTTCTTTATCATGCAACTCGTAGGACAGGTGCCGGCAGCGCT
CTTCCGCTTCCTCGCTCACTGACTCGCTGCGCTCGGTCGTTCGGCTGCGGCGAGCGGTATCAGCTCACTC
AAAGGCGGTAATACGGTTATCCACAGAATCAGGGGATAACGCAGGAAAGAACATGTGAGCAAAAGGCCAG
CAAAAGGCCAGGAACCGTAAAAAGGCCGCGTTGCTGGCGTTTTTCCATAGGCTCCGCCCCCCTGACGAGC
ATCACAAAAATCGACGCTCAAGTCAGAGGTGGCGAAACCCGACAGGACTATAAAGATACCAGGCGTTTCC
CCCTGGAAGCTCCCTCGTGCGCTCTCCTGTTCCGACCCTGCCGCTTACCGGATACCTGTCCGCCTTTCTC
CCTTCGGGAAGCGTGGCGCTTTCTCATAGCTCACGCTGTAGGTATCTCAGTTCGGTGTAGGTCGTTCGCT
CCAAGCTGGGCTGTGTGCACGAACCCCCCGTTCAGCCCGACCGCTGCGCCTTATCCGGTAACTATCGTCT
TGAGTCCAACCCGGTAAGACACGACTTATCGCCACTGGCAGCAGCCACTGGTAACAGGATTAGCAGAGCG
AGGTATGTAGGCGGTGCTACAGAGTTCTTGAAGTGGTGGCCTAACTACGGCTACACTAGAAGAACAGTAT
TTGGTATCTGCGCTCTGCTGAAGCCAGTTACCTTCGGAAAAAGAGTTGGTAGCTCTTGATCCGGCAAACA
AACCACCGCTGGTAGCGGTGGTTTTTTTGTTTGCAAGCAGCAGATTACGCGCAGAAAAAAAGGATCTCAA
GAAGATCCTTTGATCTTTTCTACGGGGTCTGACGCTCAGTGGAACGAAAACTCACGTTAAGGGATTTTGG
TCATGAGATTATCAAAAAGGATCTTCACCTAGATCCTTTTAAATTAAAAATGAAGTTTTAAATCAATCTA
AAGTATATATGAGTAAACTTGGTCTGACAGTTACCAATGCTTAATCAGTGAGGCACCTATCTCAGCGATC
TGTCTATTTCGTTCATCCATAGTTGCCTGACTCCCCGTCGTGTAGATAACTACGATACGGGAGGGCTTAC
CATCTGGCCCCAGTGCTGCAATGATACCGCGAGACCCACGCTCACCGGCTCCAGATTTATCAGCAATAAA
CCAGCCAGCCGGAAGGGCCGAGCGCAGAAGTGGTCCTGCAACTTTATCCGCCTCCATCCAGTCTATTAAT
TGTTGCCGGGAAGCTAGAGTAAGTAGTTCGCCAGTTAATAGTTTGCGCAACGTTGTTGCCATTGCTACAG
GCATCGTGGTGTCACGCTCGTCGTTTGGTATGGCTTCATTCAGCTCCGGTTCCCAACGATCAAGGCGAGT
TACATGATCCCCCATGTTGTGCAAAAAAGCGGTTAGCTCCTTCGGTCCTCCGATCGTTGTCAGAAGTAAG
TTGGCCGCAGTGTTATCACTCATGGTTATGGCAGCACTGCATAATTCTCTTACTGTCATGCCATCCGTAA
GATGCTTTTCTGTGACTGGTGAGTACTCAACCAAGTCATTCTGAGAATAGTGTATGCGGCGACCGAGTTG
CTCTTGCCCGGCGTCAATACGGGATAATACCGCGCCACATAGCAGAACTTTAAAAGTGCTCATCATTGGA
AAACGTTCTTCGGGGCGAAAACTCTCAAGGATCTTACCGCTGTTGAGATCCAGTTCGATGTAACCCACTC
GTGCACCCAACTGATCTTCAGCATCTTTTACTTTCACCAGCGTTTCTGGGTGAGCAAAAACAGGAAGGCA
AAATGCCGCAAAAAAGGGAATAAGGGCGACACGGAAATGTTGAATACTCATACTCTTCCTTTTTCAATAT
TATTGAAGCATTTATCAGGGTTATTGTCTCATGAGCGGATACATATTTGAATGTATTTAGAAAAATAAAC
AAATAGGGGTTCCGCGCACATTTCCCCGAAAAGTGCCACCTG
[124 nt withheld, positions 4663-4786]
C
[91 nt withheld, positions 4788-4878]
A
[49 nt withheld, positions 4880-4928]
CCTTTGACGTTGGAGTCCACGTTCTTT
[37 nt withheld, positions 4956-4992]
ACCCTATCTCGGTCTATTCTTTTGATTTATAAGGGATTTTGCCGATTTCGGCCTATTGGTTAAAAAATGA
GCTGATTTAACAAAAATTTAACGCGAATTTTAACAAAATATTAACGCTTACAATTTGCCATTCGCCATTC
AGGCTGCGCAACTGTTGGGAAGGGCGATCGGTGCGGGCCTCTTCGCTATTACGCCAGCCCAAGCTACCAT
GATAAGTAAGTAATATTAAGGTACGGGAGGTACTTGGAGCGGCCGCAATAAAATATCTTTATTTTCATTA
CATCTGTGTGTTGGTTTTTTGTGTGAATCGATAGTACTAACATACGCTCTCCATCAAAACAAAACGAAAC
AAAACAAACTAGCAAAATAGGCTGTCCCCAGTGCAAGTGCAGGTGCCAGAACATTTCTCTATCGATA
Features (pLannotate 1.2.2; 13 found; start..end, strand, type, name):
     48..244     +  promoter       SV40 promoter: SV40 early promoter
    263..564     +  ncRNA          IRES c-myc: Accession: RF00216 - c-myc internal ribosome entry site (IRES)
    661..2313    +  CDS            luciferase: firefly luciferase; luc+; enhanced luc+ version of the luciferase gene
   2372..2493    -  polyA_signal   SV40 poly(A) signal: SV40 polyadenylation signal
   2516..2584    -  CDS            large T antigen (fragment): large T antigen from SV40 (simian virus 40)
   2600..2732    +  CDS            TcR (fragment): tetracycline efflux protein; tet; confers resistance to tetracycline
   2912..3500    -  rep_origin     ori: high-copy-number ColE1/pMB1/pBR322/pUC origin of replication
   3671..4531    -  CDS            AmpR: β-lactamase; bla; confers resistance to ampicillin, carbenicillin, and related antibiotics
   4532..4636    -  promoter       AmpR promoter: bla
   4663..5091    +  rep_origin     f1 ori (sequence partly withheld): f1 bacteriophage origin of replication; arrow indicates direction of (+) strand synthesis
   5123..5190    -  CDS            lacZα (fragment): LacZα fragment of β-galactosidase; lacZ fragment
   5249..5297    +  polyA_signal   poly(A) signal: synthetic polyadenylation signal
   5311..5402    +  misc_feature   pause site: RNA polymerase II transcriptional pause signal from the human α2 globin gene
