[The description below was written by a language model from this plasmid's Addgene catalogue record and pLannotate feature annotations shown in this document.]
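Description:
pGL3_5UTR_Myc_FLuc is a mammalian expression reporter plasmid built on a pGL3 backbone carrying the SV40 promoter, in which the human MYC 5' untranslated region (a 408 bp insert, introduced by ligation-independent cloning) sits between the promoter and the firefly luciferase coding sequence. The catalogue lists the plasmid at about 5.4 kb, closely matching the 5,409 nt sequenced record. It is propagated in E. coli as a high-copy plasmid through a ColE1/pUC-type origin and selected with ampicillin via the β-lactamase gene and its native promoter. An f1 phage origin is also present, a standard backbone element that permits single-stranded DNA production.

In the expression cassette, the SV40 early promoter drives a transcript whose leader is the MYC 5'UTR. The annotation software recognises much of this region as the c-myc internal ribosome entry site family, reflecting the structured regulatory sequence it contains. This is followed by the enhanced luc+ version of firefly luciferase and an SV40 polyadenylation signal. Upstream of the promoter, a synthetic poly(A) signal and an RNA polymerase II pause site from the human α2 globin gene limit read-through transcription from the backbone that could otherwise add background signal. The short large T antigen, tetracycline resistance and lacZα fragments in the table are non-functional backbone remnants.

Because the promoter and coding sequence are constant, luciferase output reflects how the MYC leader influences translation of the downstream open reading frame. The construct is therefore suited to transfection-based assays of 5'UTR-dependent translational control, consistent with the associated study of factors mediating selective translation of oncogenic mRNAs. The record does not describe a co-transfected normalisation reporter.
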