Addgene plasmid #229502: pGL3_5UTR_Myc_FLuc
Purpose: Myc 5' untranslated region firefly luciferase reporter.
Depositing lab: Davide Ruggero. Publication: Functional screen identifies RBM42 as a mediator of oncogenic mRNA translation specificity. Kovalski JR, Sarioglu G, Subramanyam V, Hernandez G, Rademaker G, Oses-Prieto JA, Slota M, Mohan N, Yiakis K, Liu I, Wen KW, Kim GE, Miglani S, Burlingame AL, Goodarzi H, Perera RM, Ruggero D. Nat Cell Biol. 2025 Feb 4. doi: 10.1038/s41556-024-01604-7. PubMed 39905246.
Backbone
  Vector backbone: pGL3_SV40
  Total vector size (bp): 5391
  Vector type: Mammalian Expression
Growth in bacteria
  Bacterial resistance: Ampicillin, 100 μg/mL
  Growth temperature: 37°C
  Growth strain: DH5alpha
  Copy number: High Copy
Gene/Insert
  Gene/Insert name: Myc 5'UTR
  Species: H. sapiens (human)
  Insert size (bp): 408
  Promoter: SV40
  Cloning method: Ligation Independent Cloning
  Sequencing primers: 5′ TATTTATGCAGAGGCCGAGG
Terms and licenses: Academic/Nonprofit Terms; Industry Terms: Not Available to Industry
How to cite: pGL3_5UTR_Myc_FLuc was a gift from Davide Ruggero (Addgene plasmid # 229502 ; http://n2t.net/addgene:229502 ; RRID:Addgene_229502)
